Addgene plasmid #41312: TAL3138
Depositing lab: Keith Joung. Depositing organization: Massachusetts General Hospital. Publication: Targeted gene disruption in somatic zebrafish cells using engineered TALENs. Sander JD, Cade L, Khayter C, Reyon D, Peterson RT, Joung JK, Yeh JR. Nat Biotechnol. 2011 Aug 5;29(8):697-8. doi: 10.1038/nbt.1934. PubMed 21822241.
Backbone
  Vector backbone: JDS70
  Backbone manufacturer: Addgene plasmid #32285
  Backbone size w/o insert (bp): 6447
  Vector type: Mammalian Expression ; T7
Growth in bacteria
  Bacterial resistance: Ampicillin, 100 μg/mL
  Growth temperature: 37°C
  Growth strain: XL1 Blue
  Copy number: High Copy
Gene/Insert
  Gene/Insert name: ZebrafishCommunity-per2-Left (alt name: per2)
  Species: D. rerio (zebrafish)
  Insert size (bp): 1640
  Entrez Gene: per2 (a.k.a. fj43b09, wu:fj43b09)
  Promoter: CMV
  Tag / fusion protein: 3X Flag (N terminal on backbone); WT FOKI (C terminal on backbone)
  Cloning method: Restriction Enzyme; 5′ cloning site N/A (destroyed during cloning); 3′ cloning site N/A (destroyed during cloning)
  Sequencing primers: 5′ CMV-F; 3′ BGH-rev
Terms and licenses: Academic/Nonprofit Terms; Industry Terms: Not Available to Industry
Depositor comments: Target binding site: TCAGCACTACTGGTGTCA It is strongly recommended that users perform a diagnostic digest to verify this plasmid prior to use. For example, a double digest of the plasmid with BamHI and KpnI should result in two bands at 2.3kb and 5.8kb.
How to cite: TAL3138 was a gift from Keith Joung (Addgene plasmid # 41312 ; http://n2t.net/addgene:41312 ; RRID:Addgene_41312)
