[The description below was written by a language model from this plasmid's Addgene catalogue record.]
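Description:
TAL3138 is a TALEN expression plasmid encoding the left-hand monomer of a nuclease pair directed against the zebrafish (D. rerio) per2 gene. It is built on the JDS70 backbone (about 6.4 kb without insert), which is classed as a mammalian expression vector that also carries a T7 promoter. It is maintained in E. coli as a high-copy plasmid under ampicillin selection. The record does not include a feature table, so the origin of replication and other backbone elements are not itemised. The listed reverse sequencing primer suggests a BGH polyadenylation region downstream of the coding sequence.

The insert of roughly 1.6 kb is an engineered array of TAL effector repeats, assembled to recognise a specific 18-nucleotide half-site in per2. It was cloned by restriction enzyme methods that destroyed both junction sites. The array sits in frame with sequences supplied by the backbone: an N-terminal 3X FLAG tag for detection and a C-terminal wild-type FokI cleavage domain. The CMV promoter drives expression of the fusion in transfected cells. The T7 designation points to use as a template for in vitro transcription, which fits with mRNA delivery into zebrafish embryos, although the record does not spell this out.

FokI cleaves only as a dimer, so this construct is meant to be used with a matching right-hand per2 TALEN that binds the opposite strand across a spacer. Together the two monomers make a double-strand break, and error-prone repair of that break can disrupt the gene. The associated publication describes this approach for targeted gene disruption in somatic zebrafish cells. The depositor recommends confirming the plasmid by diagnostic digest before use.
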