>Addgene plasmid #41312 | TAL3138 | depositor partial sequence | sequence record 54951 | TAL3138 sequence 2430 bps
TCTAGAGCTAGCACCATGGACTACAAAGACCATGACGGTGATTATAAAGATCATGACATCGATTACAAGG
ATGACGATGACAAGATGGCCCCCAAGAAGAAGAGGAAGGTGGGCATTCACCGCGGGGTACCTATGGTGGA
CTTGAGGACACTCGGTTATTCGCAACAGCAACAGGAGAAAATCAAGCCTAAGGTCAGGAGCACCGTCGCG
CAACACCACGAGGCGCTTGTGGGGCATGGCTTCACTCATGCGCATATTGTCGCGCTTTCACAGCACCCTG
CGGCGCTTGGGACGGTGGCTGTCAAATACCAAGATATGATTGCGGCCCTGCCCGAAGCCACGCACGAGGC
AATTGTAGGGGTCGGTAAACAGTGGTCGGGAGCGCGAGCACTTGAGGCGCTGCTGACTGTGGCGGGTGAG
CTTAGGGGGCCTCCGCTCCAGCTCGACACCGGGCAGCTGCTGAAGATCGCGAAGAGAGGGGGAGTAACAG
CGGTAGAGGCAGTGCACGCCTGGCGCAATGCGCTCACCGGGGCCCCCTTGAACCTGACCCCAGACCAGGT
AGTCGCAATCGCGTCACATGACGGGGGAAAGCAAGCCCTGGAAACCGTGCAAAGGTTGTTGCCGGTCCTT
TGTCAAGACCACGGCCTTACACCGGAGCAAGTCGTGGCCATTGCAAGCAACATCGGTGGCAAACAGGCTC
TTGAGACGGTTCAGAGACTTCTCCCAGTTCTCTGTCAAGCCCACGGGCTGACTCCCGATCAAGTTGTAGC
GATTGCGAATAACAATGGAGGGAAACAAGCATTGGAGACTGTCCAACGGCTCCTTCCCGTGTTGTGTCAA
GCCCACGGTTTGACGCCTGCACAAGTGGTCGCCATCGCCAGCCATGATGGCGGTAAGCAGGCGCTGGAAA
CAGTACAGCGCCTGCTGCCTGTACTGTGCCAGGATCATGGACTGACCCCAGACCAGGTAGTCGCAATCGC
GTCGAACATTGGGGGAAAGCAAGCCCTGGAAACCGTGCAAAGGTTGTTGCCGGTCCTTTGTCAAGACCAC
GGCCTTACACCGGAGCAAGTCGTGGCCATTGCATCCCACGACGGTGGCAAACAGGCTCTTGAGACGGTTC
AGAGACTTCTCCCAGTTCTCTGTCAAGCCCACGGGCTGACTCCCGATCAAGTTGTAGCGATTGCGTCCAA
CGGTGGAGGGAAACAAGCATTGGAGACTGTCCAACGGCTCCTTCCCGTGTTGTGTCAAGCCCACGGTTTG
ACGCCTGCACAAGTGGTCGCCATCGCCTCCAATATTGGCGGTAAGCAGGCGCTGGAAACAGTACAGCGCC
TGCTGCCTGTACTGTGCCAGGATCATGGACTGACCCCAGACCAGGTAGTCGCAATCGCGTCACATGACGG
GGGAAAGCAAGCCCTGGAAACCGTGCAAAGGTTGTTGCCGGTCCTTTGTCAAGACCACGGCCTTACACCG
GAGCAAGTCGTGGCCATTGCAAGCAATGGGGGTGGCAAACAGGCTCTTGAGACGGTTCAGAGACTTCTCC
CAGTTCTCTGTCAAGCCCACGGGCTGACTCCCGATCAAGTTGTAGCGATTGCGAATAACAATGGAGGGAA
ACAAGCATTGGAGACTGTCCAACGGCTCCTTCCCGTGTTGTGTCAAGCCCACGGTTTGACGCCTGCACAA
GTGGTCGCCATCGCCAACAACAACGGCGGTAAGCAGGCGCTGGAAACAGTACAGCGCCTGCTGCCTGTAC
TGTGCCAGGATCATGGACTGACCCCAGACCAGGTAGTCGCAATCGCGTCAAACGGAGGGGGAAAGCAAGC
CCTGGAAACCGTGCAAAGGTTGTTGCCGGTCCTTTGTCAAGACCACGGCCTTACACCGGAGCAAGTCGTG
GCCATTGCAAATAATAACGGTGGCAAACAGGCTCTTGAGACGGTTCAGAGACTTCTCCCAGTTCTCTGTC
AAGCCCACGGGCTGACTCCCGATCAAGTTGTAGCGATTGCGTCCAACGGTGGAGGGAAACAAGCATTGGA
GACTGTCCAACGGCTCCTTCCCGTGTTGTGTCAAGCCCACGGTTTGACGCCTGCACAAGTGGTCGCCATC
GCCAGCCATGATGGCGGTAAGCAGGCGCTGGAAACAGTACAGCGCCTGCTGCCTGTACTGTGCCAGGATC
ATGGACTGACACCCGAACAGGTGGTCGCCATTGCTTCTAACATCGGAGGACGGCCAGCCTTGGAGTCCAT
CGTAGCCCAATTGTCCAGGCCCGATCCCGCGTTGGCTGCGTTAACGAATGACCATCTGGTGGCGTTGGCA
TGTCTTGGTGGACGACCCGCGCTCGATGCAGTCAAAAAGGGTCTGCCTCATGCTCCCGCATTGATCAAAA
GAACCAACCGGCGGATTCCCGAGAGAACTTCCCATCGAGTCGCGGGATCC
