>Addgene plasmid #41312 | TAL3138 | addgene partial sequence | sequence record 56422 | JDS-TALEN-F 5'-TAGGGGTCGGTAAACAGTGG-3'
GCGCTGCTGACTGTGGCGGGTGAGCTTAGGGGGCCTCCGCTCCAGCTCGACACCGGGCAGCTGCTGAAGA
TCGCGAAGAGAGGGGGAGTAACAGCGGTAGAGGCAGTGCACGCCTGGCGCAATGCGCTCACCGGGGCCCC
CTTGAACCTGACCCCAGACCAGGTAGTCGCAATCGCGTCACATGACGGGGGAAAGCAAGCCCTGGAAACC
GTGCAAAGGTTGTTGCCGGTCCTTTGTCAAGACCACGGCCTTACACCGGAGCAAGTCGTGGCCATTGCAA
GCAACATCGGTGGCAAACAGGCTCTTGAGACGGTTCAGAGACTTCTCCCAGTTCTCTGTCAAGCCCACGG
GCTGACTCCCGATCAAGTTGTAGCGATTGCGAATAACAATGGAGGGAAACAAGCATTGGAGACTGTCCAA
CGGCTCCTTCCCGTGTTGTGTCAAGCCCACGGTTTGACGCCTGCACAAGTGGTCGCCATCGCCAGCCATG
ATGGCGGTAAGCAGGCGCTGGAAACAGTACAGCGCCTGCTGCCTGTACTGTGCCAGGATCATGGACTGAC
CCCAGACCAGGTAGTCGCAATCGCGTCGAACATTGGGGGAAAGCAAGCCCTGGAAACCGTGCAAAGGTTG
TTGCCGGTCCTTTGTCAAGACCACGGCCTTACACCGGAGCAAGTCGTGGCCATTGCATCCCACGACGGTG
GCAAACAGGCTCTTGAGACGGTTCAGAGACTTCTCCCAGTTCTCTGTCAAGCCCACGGGCTGACTCCCGA
TCAAGTTGTAGCGATTGCGTCCAACGGTGGAGGGAAACAAGCATTGGAGACTGTCCAACGGCTCCTTCCC
GTGTTGTGTCAAGCCCACGGTTTGACGCCTGCACAAGTGGTCGCCATCGCCTCCAATATTGGCGGTA
